Addgene plasmid #16215: pOX + hSlo2.2
Depositing lab: Larry Salkoff. Depositing organization: Washington University in Saint Louis.
Backbone
  Vector backbone: pOX
  Backbone size w/o insert (bp): 3200
  Vector type: Xenopus Oocyte expression
Growth in bacteria
  Bacterial resistance: Ampicillin, 100 μg/mL
  Growth temperature: 37°C
  Growth strain: DH5alpha
  Copy number: Unknown
Gene/Insert
  Gene/Insert name: KCNT1 potassium channel, subfamily (alt names: hSlo2.2; GI:73611943)
  Species: H. sapiens (human)
  Insert size (bp): 4600
  Mutation: This construct lacks the first 53aa when compared to GenBank reference sequence
  GenBank ID: NM_020822
  Entrez Gene: KCNT1 (a.k.a. DEE14, EIEE14, ENFL5, KCa4.1, SLACK, Slo2.2, bA100C15.2)
  Cloning method: Restriction Enzyme; 5′ cloning site Nhe1 (not destroyed); 3′ cloning site EcoR1 (not destroyed)
  Sequencing primers: 5′ T3; 3′ T7
Terms and licenses: Academic/Nonprofit Terms; Industry Terms: Not Available to Industry
Depositor comments: Please note that this plasmid does not contain the full-length hSlo2.2 (KCNT1) sequence. When compared to GenBank reference sequence NM_020822, the hSlo2.2 insert in this plasmid is missing the first 159 nucleotides of the coding region, which represent the first 53 amino acids of the hSlo2.2 protein sequence.
How to cite: pOX + hSlo2.2 was a gift from Larry Salkoff (Addgene plasmid # 16215 ; http://n2t.net/addgene:16215 ; RRID:Addgene_16215)
