[The description below was written by a language model from this plasmid's Addgene catalogue record.]
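Description:
pOX + hSlo2.2 is a Xenopus oocyte expression plasmid carrying the human KCNT1 potassium channel cDNA, also known as Slo2.2, SLACK or KCa4.1. The pOX backbone is about 3.2 kb and the insert about 4.6 kb, cloned by restriction digestion between an NheI site at the 5′ end and an EcoRI site at the 3′ end, both of which remain intact. The plasmid is propagated in E. coli under ampicillin selection. Its copy number is listed as unknown, and the origin of replication is not specified. T3 and T7 are given as the 5′ and 3′ sequencing primers, which implies that these phage promoter sequences flank the cloning site. Oocyte expression vectors of this kind are generally used as templates for in vitro transcription of cRNA that is then injected into oocytes, but the record does not state which promoter drives the insert or whether untranslated regions or other stabilising elements are present. No feature table is provided.

The main caveat is that the insert is not full length. Compared with the GenBank reference for KCNT1, the first 159 nucleotides of the coding region are missing, so the encoded protein lacks the first 53 amino acids of the reference sequence. The record does not say how translation initiates in this truncated form or whether the truncation affects channel behaviour. No epitope tags or reporter fusions are listed. The vector type suggests heterologous expression of the channel in Xenopus oocytes, typically for electrophysiological study of its currents. The N-terminal truncation should be kept in mind when interpreting such results or comparing them with full-length KCNT1.
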