>Addgene plasmid #16215 | pOX + hSlo2.2 | addgene partial sequence | sequence record 22839 | T3 5'-GCAATTAACCCTCACTAAAGG-3'
CTTGGTTCTTTTTGCAGAAGCTCAGAATAAACGCTCAACTTTGGCAGAGCTAGCGCCACCATGAGCGACC
TGGACTCCGAGGTGCTGCCCTTGCCGCCGCGCTACCGCTTCCGGGACCTGCTGCTGGGCGACCCGTCCTT
CCAGAACGACGACAGGGTCCAGGTGGAGTTCTACGTCAACGAGAACACCTTCAAGGAGCGGCTCAAGCTG
TTCTTCATCAAAAACCAAAGATCGAGCCTGAGGATCCGGCTGTTCAACTTCTCCCTGAAGCTGCTCACCT
GCCTGCTCTACATTGTGCGCGTCCTGCTCGATGACCCGGCCCTGGGCATCGGATGCTGGGGCTGCCCAAA
GCAGAACTACTCCTTCAATGACTCGTCCTCCGAGATCAACTGGGCTCCTATTCTGTGGGTGGAGAGAAAG
ATGACACTGTGGGCGATCCAGGTCATCGTGGCCATAATAAGCTTCCTGGAGACGATGCTTCTCATCTACC
TCAGCTACAAAGGCAACATCTGGGAGCAGATCTTCCGCGTGTCCTTCGTCCTGGAGATGATCAACACTCT
GCCCTTCATCATCACGATCTTCTGGCCGCCGCTGCGGAACCTGTTCATCCCCGTCTTTCTGAACTGCTGG
CTGGCCAAGCACGCGCTGGAAAACATGATTAATGACTTCCACCGTGCCATCCTGCGGACACAGTCAGCCA
TGTTCAACCAGGTCCTCATCCTCTTCTGCACCCTGCTGTGCCTCGTTTTCA
